Addgene plasmid #237561: pMIHP-16160 AU1.C.OLLAS
Purpose: (Empty Backbone) AU1.C.OLLAS Flow Code Plasmid
Depositing lab: Adrian Liston. Depositing organization: Babraham Institute.
Backbone
  Vector backbone: p.MIHP — made from p.MIGII with the GFP element being replaced with the histone epitopes
  Vector type: Retroviral
  Tag / fusion protein: AU1; C; OLLAS
Growth in bacteria
  Bacterial resistance: Ampicillin, 100 μg/mL
  Growth temperature: 30°C
  Growth strain: NEB Stable
  Copy number: Unknown
Gene/Insert
  Gene/Insert name: None
Terms and licenses: Academic/Nonprofit Terms; Industry Terms: Not Available to Industry
How to cite: pMIHP-16160 AU1.C.OLLAS was a gift from Adrian Liston (Addgene plasmid # 237561 ; http://n2t.net/addgene:237561 ; RRID:Addgene_237561)
