[The description below was written by a language model from this plasmid's Addgene catalogue record and pLannotate feature annotations shown in this document.]
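Description:
pMIHP-16160 AU1.C.OLLAS is an empty gammaretroviral backbone from a "Flow Code" series. It is built on p.MIHP, itself a derivative of the MSCV-type vector p.MIGII in which the GFP reporter was replaced by an epitope-tagged histone. The 6,365 nt sequence carries murine embryonic stem cell virus 5' and 3' LTRs flanking the MESV Ψ packaging signal and a truncated, start-codon-less MMLV gag segment. Together these allow the transcript to be packaged into retroviral particles when gag, pol and env are supplied in trans, and then integrated into target cells. The 5' LTR serves as the promoter for the viral transcript; no separate internal promoter is annotated.

Downstream of the packaging region sits an EMCV IRES followed by a mouse histone H2B (H2bc3) coding sequence. According to the catalogue, this reporter carries AU1, C and OLLAS epitope tags. The tags are not individually annotated in the feature table, though unannotated sequence follows the H2B reading frame. No gene is inserted. A gene of interest would presumably be cloned upstream of the IRES, as in MIG-type vectors, giving a bicistronic message in which the tagged histone marks transduced cells. The record does not spell out the intended workflow, but the name and design suggest that a specific tag combination acts as a nuclear barcode read by antibody staining and flow cytometry, so that several constructs can be distinguished in a pooled population.

In bacteria the plasmid replicates from a high-copy ColE1/pUC-type origin and is selected with ampicillin through β-lactamase. The short TcR, env, lacI, rop, bom and lacZα fragments, along with the lac promoter/operator, are non-functional remnants of the backbone's cloning history.
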