Features (pLannotate 1.2.2; 19 found; start..end, strand, type, name):
     32..233     -  CDS            TcR (fragment): tetracycline efflux protein; tet; confers resistance to tetracycline
    234..332     +  CDS            env (fragment): murine leukemia virus gPr80 envelope polyprotein precursor; env; proteolytically cleaved into gp70SU and p15TM subunits
    374..890     +  LTR            5' LTR: 5' long terminal repeat from murine embryonic stem cell virus
    954..1295    +  misc_feature   MESV Ψ: packaging signal of murine embryonic stem cell virus
   1362..1778    +  CDS            gag (truncated): truncated Moloney murine leukemia virus (MMLV) gag gene lacking the start codon
   1837..2397    +  misc_feature   IRES: internal ribosome entry site (IRES) of the encephalomyocarditis virus (EMCV)
   2400..2777    +  CDS            H2bc3: H2B1B_MOUSE - Also known as Hist1h2bb Experimental evidence at protein level: Swiss-Prot protein existence level 1. Core component of nucleosome. Nucleosomes wrap and compact DNA into chromatin, limiting DNA accessibility to the cellular machineries which require DNA as a template. Histones thereby play a central role in transcription regulation, DNA repair, DNA replication and chromosomal stability. DNA accessibility is regulated via a complex set of post-translational modifications of histones, also called histone code, and nucleosome remodeling. From Mus musculus (Mouse).
   2983..3013    +  misc_feature   MCS (fragment): pUC18/19 multiple cloning site
   3133..3647    +  LTR            3' LTR: 3' long terminal repeat from murine embryonic stem cell virus
   3809..3825    -  protein_bind   lac operator: The lac repressor binds to the lac operator to inhibit transcription in E. coli. This inhibition can be relieved by adding lactose or isopropyl-β-D-thiogalactopyranoside (IPTG). lac repressor encoded by lacI
   3833..3863    -  promoter       lac promoter: promoter for the E. coli lac operon
   3878..3899    -  protein_bind   CAP binding site: CAP binding activates transcription in the presence of cAMP. E. coli catabolite activator protein
   3912..4004    -  CDS            lacI (fragment): lac repressor; lacI; The lac repressor binds to the lac operator to inhibit transcription in E. coli. This inhibition can be relieved by adding lactose or isopropyl-β-D-thiogalactopyranoside (IPTG).
   4187..4775    -  rep_origin     ori: high-copy-number ColE1/pMB1/pBR322/pUC origin of replication
   4946..5806    -  CDS            AmpR: β-lactamase; bla; confers resistance to ampicillin, carbenicillin, and related antibiotics
   5807..5911    -  promoter       AmpR promoter: bla
   6006..6041    +  CDS            rop (fragment): Rop protein, which maintains plasmids at low copy number; rop
   6143..6242    +  misc_feature   bom (fragment): basis of mobility region from pBR322
   6248..32      -  CDS            lacZα (fragment) (across the origin): LacZα fragment of β-galactosidase; lacZ fragment
>Addgene plasmid #237561 | pMIHP-16160 AU1.C.OLLAS | addgene full sequence | sequence record 477184 | Addgene NGS Result
TTTTCCCAGTCACGACGTTGTAAAACGACGGCGCAAGGAATGGTGCATGCAAGGAGATGGCGCCCAACAG
TCCCCCGGCCACGGGGCCTGCCACCATACCCACGCCGAAACAAGCGCTCATGAGCCCGAAGTGGCGAGCC
CGATCTTCCCCATCGGTGATGTCGGCGATATAGGCGCCAGCAACCGCACCTGTGGCGCCGGTGATGCCGG
CCACGATGCGTCCGGCGTAGAGGCGATTAGTCCAATTTGTTAAAGACAGGATATCAGTGGTCCAGGCTCT
AGTTTTGACTCAACAATATCACCAGCTGAAGCCTATAGAGTACGAGCCATAGATAAAATAAAAGATTTTA
TTTAGTCTCCAGAAAAAGGGGGGAATGAAAGACCCCACCTGTAGGTTTGGCAAGCTAGCTTAAGTAACGC
CATTTTGCAAGGCATGGAAAATACATAACTGAGAATAGAGAAGTTCAGATCAAGGTTAGGAACAGAGAGA
CAGCAGAATATGGGCCAAACAGGATATCTGTGGTAAGCAGTTCCTGCCCCGGCTCAGGGCCAAGAACAGA
TGGTCCCCAGATGCGGTCCCGCCCTCAGCAGTTTCTAGAGAACCATCAGATGTTTCCAGGGTGCCCCAAG
GACCTGAAATGACCCTGTGCCTTATTTGAACTAACCAATCAGTTCGCTTCTCGCTTCTGTTCGCGCGCTT
CTGCTCCCCGAGCTCAATAAAAGAGCCCACAACCCCTCACTCGGCGCGCCAGTCCTCCGATAGACTGCGT
CGCCCGGGTACCCGTATTCCCAATAAAGCCTCTTGCTGTTTGCATCCGAATCGTGGACTCGCTGATCCTT
GGGAGGGTCTCCTCAGATTGATTGACTGCCCACCTCGGGGGTCTTTCATTTGGAGGTTCCACCGAGATTT
GGAGACCCCTGCCCAGGGACCACCGACCCCCCCGCCGGGAGGTAAGCTGGCCAGCGGTCGTTTCGTGTCT
GTCTCTGTCTTTGTGCGTGTTTGTGCCGGCATCTAATGTTTGCGCCTGCGTCTGTACTAGTTAGCTAACT
AGCTCTGTATCTGGCGGACCCGTGGTGGAACTGACGAGTTCTGAACACCCGGCCGCAACCCTGGGAGACG
TCCCAGGGACTTTGGGGGCCGTTTTTGTGGCCCGACCTGAGGAAGGGAGTCGATGTGGAATCCGACCCCG
TCAGGATATGTGGTTCTGGTAGGAGACGAGAACCTAAAACAGTTCCCGCCTCCGTCTGAATTTTTGCTTT
CGGTTTGGAACCGAAGCCGCGCGTCTTGTCTGCTGCAGCGCTGCAGCATCGTTCTGTGTTGTCTCTGTCT
GACTGTGTTTCTGTATTTGTCTGAAAATTAGGGCCAGACTGTTACCACTCCCTTAAGTTTGACCTTAGGT
CACTGGAAAGATGTCGAGCGGATCGCTCACAACCAGTCGGTAGATGTCAAGAAGAGACGTTGGGTTACCT
TCTGCTCTGCAGAATGGCCAACCTTTAACGTCGGATGGCCGCGAGACGGCACCTTTAACCGAGACCTCAT
CACCCAGGTTAAGATCAAGGTCTTTTCACCTGGCCCGCATGGACACCCAGACCAGGTCCCCTACATCGTG
ACCTGGGAAGCCTTGGCTTTTGACCCCCCTCCCTGGGTCAAGCCCTTTGTACACCCTAAGCCTCCGCCTC
CTCTTCCTCCATCCGCCCCGTCTCTCCCCCTTGAACCTCCTCGTTCGACCCCGCCTCGATCCTCCCTTTA
TCCAGCCCTCACTCCTTCTCTAGGCGCCGGAATTCCGAACAGTCTTCCGTAATAGAAGACACAAGGCTCG
AGCGGGATCAATTCCGCCCCCCCCCTAACGTTACTGGCCGAAGCCGCTTGGAATAAGGCCGGTGTGCGTT
TGTCTATATGTTATTTTCCACCATATTGCCGTCTTTTGGCAATGTGAGGGCCCGGAAACCTGGCCCTGTC
TTCTTGACGAGCATTCCTAGGGGTCTTTCCCCTCTCGCCAAAGGAATGCAAGGTCTGTTGAATGTCGTGA
AGGAAGCAGTTCCTCTGGAAGCTTCTTGAAGACAAACAACGTCTGTAGCGACCCTTTGCAGGCAGCGGAA
CCCCCCACCTGGCGACAGGTGCCTCTGCGGCCAAAAGCCACGTGTATAAGATACACCTGCAAAGGCGGCA
CAACCCCAGTGCCACGTTGTGAGTTGGATAGTTGTGGAAAGAGTCAAATGGCTCTCCTCAAGCGTATTCA
ACAAGGGGCTGAAGGATGCCCAGAAGGTACCCCATTGTATGGGATCTGATCTGGGGCCTCGGTGCACATG
CTTTACATGTGTTTAGTCGAGGTTAAAAAAACGTCTAGGCCCCCCGAACCACGGGGACGTGGTTTTCCTT
TGAAAAACACGATAATACCATGCCAGAGCCTTCTAAGTCTGCACCAGCCCCTAAGAAGGGATCTAAGAAA
GCCATCTCTAAGGCGCAGAAGAAGGATGGCAAGAAGCGCAAGCGCAGCCGCAAGGAGAGCTATTCGGTGT
ACGTGTACAAGGTGCTGAAGCAAGTGCACCCCGACACCGGCATCTCCTCCAAGGCCATGGGCATCATGAA
CTCGTTCGTGAACGACATCTTCGAGCGCATCGCGAGCGAGGCGTCCCGCCTGGCGCATTACAACAAGCGC
TCGACCATCACGTCCCGGGAGATCCAGACGGCCGTGCGCCTGCTGCTGCCCGGGGAGCTGGCCAAGCACG
CCGTGTCGGAGGGCACTAAGGCCGTCACCAAGTACACCAGCTCCAAGGACCCACCGGTCGCCACCGGATC
CACGGTCGCCACCATGGGCGACACCTATCGGTACATTGGAGGAGGCGGGGGAGGGGAGGACCAGGTGGAC
CCCAGGCTGATCGACGGCAAGGGAGGAGGCGGGGGAGGGAGCGGCTTCGCCAACGAGCTGGGCCCCAGGC
TGATGGGCAAGTGCGGCATGCTGATGGTGTAAGCGGCCGCGACTCTAGAGTCGACCTGCAGGCATGCAAG
CTTCAGGTAGCCGGCTAACGTTAACAACCGGTACCTCTAGAACTATAGCTAGCATGCGCAAATTTAAAGC
GCTGATATCGATAAAATAAAAGATTTTATTTAGTCTCCAGAAAAAGGGGGGAATGAAAGACCCCACCTGT
AGGTTTGGCAAGCTAGCTTAAGTAACGCCATTTTGCAAGGCATGGAAAATACATAACTGAGAATAGAGAA
GTTCAGATCAAGGTTAGGAACAGAGAGACAGCAGAATATGGGCCAAACAGGATATCTGTGGTAAGCAGTT
CCTGCCCCGGCTCAGGGCCAAGAACAGATGGTCCCCAGATGCGGTCCCGCCCTCAGCAGTTTCTAGAGAA
CCATCAGATGTTTCCAGGGTGCCCCAAGGACCTGAAATGACCCTGTGCCTTATTTGAACTAACCAATCAG
TTCGCTTCTCGCTTCTGTTCGCGCGCTTCTGCTCCCCGAGCTCAATAAAAGAGCCCACAACCCCTCACTC
GGCGCGCCAGTCCTCCGATAGACTGCGTCGCCCGGGTACCCGTGTATCCAATAAACCCTCTTGCAGTTGC
ATCCGACTTGTGGTCTCGCTGTTCCTTGGGAGGGTCTCCTCTGAGTGATTGACTACCCGTCAGCGGGGGT
CTTTCATGGGTAACAGTTTCTTGAAGTTGGAGAACAACATTCTGAGGGTAGGAGTCGAATATTAAGTAAT
CCTGACTCAATTAGCCACTGTTTTGAATCCACATACTCCAATACTCCTGAAATAGTTCATTATGGACAGC
GCAGAAAGAGCTGGGGAGAATTGTGAAATTGTTATCCGCTCACAATTCCACACAACATACGAGCCGGAAG
CATAAAGTGTAAAGCCTGGGGTGCCTAATGAGTGAGCTAACTCACATTAATTGCGTTGCGCTCACTGCCC
GCTTTCCAGTCGGGAAACCTGTCGTGCCAGCTGCATTAATGAATCGGCCAACGCGCGGGGAGAGGCGGTT
TGCGTATTGGGCGCTCTTCCGCTTCCTCGCTCACTGACTCGCTGCGCTCGGTCGTTCGGCTGCGGCGAGC
GGTATCAGCTCACTCAAAGGCGGTAATACGGTTATCCACAGAATCAGGGGATAACGCAGGAAAGAACATG
TGAGCAAAAGGCCAGCAAAAGGCCAGGAACCGTAAAAAGGCCGCGTTGCTGGCGTTTTTCCATAGGCTCC
GCCCCCCTGACGAGCATCACAAAAATCGACGCTCAAGTCAGAGGTGGCGAAACCCGACAGGACTATAAAG
ATACCAGGCGTTTCCCCCTGGAAGCTCCCTCGTGCGCTCTCCTGTTCCGACCCTGCCGCTTACCGGATAC
CTGTCCGCCTTTCTCCCTTCGGGAAGCGTGGCGCTTTCTCATAGCTCACGCTGTAGGTATCTCAGTTCGG
TGTAGGTCGTTCGCTCCAAGCTGGGCTGTGTGCACGAACCCCCCGTTCAGCCCGACCGCTGCGCCTTATC
CGGTAACTATCGTCTTGAGTCCAACCCGGTAAGACACGACTTATCGCCACTGGCAGCAGCCACTGGTAAC
AGGATTAGCAGAGCGAGGTATGTAGGCGGTGCTACAGAGTTCTTGAAGTGGTGGCCTAACTACGGCTACA
CTAGAAGAACAGTATTTGGTATCTGCGCTCTGCTGAAGCCAGTTACCTTCGGAAAAAGAGTTGGTAGCTC
TTGATCCGGCAAACAAACCACCGCTGGTAGCGGTGGTTTTTTTGTTTGCAAGCAGCAGATTACGCGCAGA
AAAAAAGGATCTCAAGAAGATCCTTTGATCTTTTCTACGGGGTCTGACGCTCAGTGGAACGAAAACTCAC
GTTAAGGGATTTTGGTCATGAGATTATCAAAAAGGATCTTCACCTAGATCCTTTTAAATTAAAAATGAAG
TTTTAAATCAATCTAAAGTATATATGAGTAAACTTGGTCTGACAGTTACCAATGCTTAATCAGTGAGGCA
CCTATCTCAGCGATCTGTCTATTTCGTTCATCCATAGTTGCCTGACTCCCCGTCGTGTAGATAACTACGA
TACGGGAGGGCTTACCATCTGGCCCCAGTGCTGCAATGATACCGCGAGACCCACGCTCACCGGCTCCAGA
TTTATCAGCAATAAACCAGCCAGCCGGAAGGGCCGAGCGCAGAAGTGGTCCTGCAACTTTATCCGCCTCC
ATCCAGTCTATTAATTGTTGCCGGGAAGCTAGAGTAAGTAGTTCGCCAGTTAATAGTTTGCGCAACGTTG
TTGCCATTGCTACAGGCATCGTGGTGTCACGCTCGTCGTTTGGTATGGCTTCATTCAGCTCCGGTTCCCA
ACGATCAAGGCGAGTTACATGATCCCCCATGTTGTGCAAAAAAGCGGTTAGCTCCTTCGGTCCTCCGATC
GTTGTCAGAAGTAAGTTGGCCGCAGTGTTATCACTCATGGTTATGGCAGCACTGCATAATTCTCTTACTG
TCATGCCATCCGTAAGATGCTTTTCTGTGACTGGTGAGTACTCAACCAAGTCATTCTGAGAATAGTGTAT
GCGGCGACCGAGTTGCTCTTGCCCGGCGTCAATACGGGATAATACCGCGCCACATAGCAGAACTTTAAAA
GTGCTCATCATTGGAAAACGTTCTTCGGGGCGAAAACTCTCAAGGATCTTACCGCTGTTGAGATCCAGTT
CGATGTAACCCACTCGTGCACCCAACTGATCTTCAGCATCTTTTACTTTCACCAGCGTTTCTGGGTGAGC
AAAAACAGGAAGGCAAAATGCCGCAAAAAAGGGAATAAGGGCGACACGGAAATGTTGAATACTCATACTC
TTCCTTTTTCAATATTATTGAAGCATTTATCAGGGTTATTGTCTCATGAGCGGATACATATTTGAATGTA
TTTAGAAAAATAAACAAATAGGGGTTCCGCGCACATTTCCCCGAAAAGTGCCACCTGACGTCTAAGAAAC
CATTATTATCATGACATTAACCTATAAAAATAGGCGTATCACGAGGCCCTTTCGTCTCGCGCGTTTCGGT
GATGACGGTGAAAACCTCTGACACATGCAGCTCCCGGAGACGGTCACAGCTTGTCTGTAAGCGGATGCCG
GGAGCAGACAAGCCCGTCAGGGCGCGTCAGCGGGTGTTGGCGGGTGTCGGGGCTGGCTTAACTATGCGGC
ATCAGAGCAGATTGTACTGAGAGTGCACCATATGCGGTGTGAAATACCGCACAGATGCGTAAGGAGAAAA
TACCGCATCAGGCGCCATTCGCCATTCAGGCTGCGCAACTGTTGGGAAGGGCGATCGGTGCGGGCCTCTT
CGCTATTACGCCAGCTGGCGAAAGGGGGATGTGCTGCAAGGCGATTAAGTTGGGTAACGCCAGGG
